>Addgene plasmid #243033 | AiP2067 - pAAV-AiE2301m-minBG-iCre(R297T)-BGHpA | addgene full sequence | sequence record 490223 | Addgene NGS Result
GATCCAGATCTTTCGAAGCTAGCCACCATGGTGCCCAAGAAGAAGAGGAAAGTCTCCAACCTGCTGACTG
TGCACCAAAACCTGCCTGCCCTCCCTGTGGATGCCACCTCTGATGAAGTCAGGAAGAACCTGATGGACAT
GTTCAGGGACAGGCAGGCCTTCTCTGAACACACCTGGAAGATGCTCCTGTCTGTGTGCAGATCCTGGGCT
GCCTGGTGCAAGCTGAACAACAGGAAATGGTTCCCTGCTGAACCTGAGGATGTGAGGGACTACCTCCTGT
ACCTGCAAGCCAGAGGCCTGGCTGTGAAGACCATCCAACAGCACCTGGGCCAGCTCAACATGCTGCACAG
GAGATCTGGCCTGCCTCGCCCTTCTGACTCCAATGCTGTGTCCCTGGTGATGAGGAGAATCAGAAAGGAG
AATGTGGATGCTGGGGAGAGAGCCAAGCAGGCCCTGGCCTTTGAACGCACTGACTTTGACCAAGTCAGAT
CCCTGATGGAGAACTCTGACAGATGCCAGGACATCAGGAACCTGGCCTTCCTGGGCATTGCCTACAACAC
CCTGCTGCGCATTGCCGAAATTGCCAGAATCAGAGTGAAGGACATCTCCCGCACCGATGGTGGGAGAATG
CTGATCCACATTGGCAGGACCAAGACCCTGGTGTCCACAGCTGGTGTGGAGAAGGCCCTGTCCCTGGGGG
TTACCAAGCTGGTGGAGAGATGGATCTCTGTGTCTGGTGTGGCTGATGACCCCAACAACTACCTGTTCTG
CCGGGTCAGAAAGAATGGTGTGGCTGCCCCTTCTGCCACCTCCCAACTGTCCACCCGGGCCCTGGAAGGG
ATCTTTGAGGCCACCCACCGCCTGATCTATGGTGCCAAGGATGACTCTGGGCAGAGATACCTGGCCTGGT
CTGGCCACTCTGCCAGAGTGGGTGCTGCCACCGACATGGCCAGGGCTGGTGTGTCCATCCCTGAAATCAT
GCAGGCTGGTGGCTGGACCAATGTGAACATTGTGATGAACTACATCAGAAACCTGGACTCTGAGACTGGG
GCCATGGTGAGGCTGCTCGAAGATGGGGACTGAGGCGCGCCGAATTCAAGCTTCTCGAGAGATCTTCGAC
TGTGCCTTCTAGTTGCCAGCCATCTGTTGTTTGCCCCTCCCCCGTGCCTTCCTTGACCCTGGAAGGTGCC
ACTCCCACTGTCCTTTCCTAATAAAATGAGGAAATTGCATCGCATTGTCTGAGTAGGTGTCATTCTATTC
TGGGGGGTGGGGTGGGGCAGGACAGCAAGGGGGAGGATTGGGAAGACAATAGCAGGCATGAGATCTCACG
TGCGGACCGAGCGGCCGCAGGAACCCCTAGTGATGGAGTTGGCCACTCCCTCTCTGCGCGCTCGCTCGCT
CACTGAGGCCGGGCGACCAAAGGTCGCCCGACGCCCGGGCTTTGCCCGGGCGGCCTCAGTGAGCGAGCGA
GCGCGCAGCTGCCTGCAGGGGCGCCTGATGCGGTATTTTCTCCTTACGCATCTGTGCGGTATTTCACACC
GCATA
[95 nt withheld, positions 1546-1640]
T
[46 nt withheld, positions 1642-1687]
C
[141 nt withheld, positions 1689-1829]
CCTTTGACGTTGGAGTCCACGTTCTTT
[37 nt withheld, positions 1857-1893]
ACTCTATCTCGGGCTATTCTTTTGATTTATAAGGGATTTTGCCGATTTCGGTCTATTGGTTAAAAAATGA
GCTGATTTAACAAAAATTTAACGCGAATTTTAACAAAATATTAACGTTTACAATTTTATGGTGCACTCTC
AGTACAATCTGCTCTGATGCCGCATAGTTAAGCCAGCCCCGACACCCGCCAACACCCGCTGACGCGCCCT
GACGGGCTTGTCTGCTCCCGGCATCCGCTTACAGACAAGCTGTGACCGTCTCCGGGAGCTGCATGTGTCA
GAGGTTTTCACCGTCATCACCGAAACGCGCGAGACGAAAGGGCCTCGTGATACGCCTATTTTTATAGGTT
AATGTCATGATAATAATGGTTTCTTAGACGTCAGGTGGCACTTTTCGGGGAAATGTGCGCGGAACCCCTA
TTTGTTTATTTTTCTAAATACATTCAAATATGTATCCGCTCATGAGACAATAACCCTGATAAATGCTTCA
ATAATATTGAAAAAGGAAGAGTATGAGTATTCAACATTTCCGTGTCGCCCTTATTCCCTTTTTTGCGGCA
TTTTGCCTTCCTGTTTTTGCTCACCCAGAAACGCTGGTGAAAGTAAAAGATGCTGAAGATCAGTTGGGTG
CACGAGTGGGTTACATCGAACTGGATCTCAACAGCGGTAAGATCCTTGAGAGTTTTCGCCCCGAAGAACG
TTTTCCAATGATGAGCACTTTTAAAGTTCTGCTATGTGGCGCGGTATTATCCCGTATTGACGCCGGGCAA
GAGCAACTCGGTCGCCGCATACACTATTCTCAGAATGACTTGGTTGAGTACTCACCAGTCACAGAAAAGC
ATCTTACGGATGGCATGACAGTAAGAGAATTATGCAGTGCTGCCATAACCATGAGTGATAACACTGCGGC
CAACTTACTTCTGACAACGATCGGAGGACCGAAGGAGCTAACCGCTTTTTTGCACAACATGGGGGATCAT
GTAACTCGCCTTGATCGTTGGGAACCGGAGCTGAATGAAGCCATACCAAACGACGAGCGTGACACCACGA
TGCCTGTAGCAATGGCAACAACGTTGCGCAAACTATTAACTGGCGAACTACTTACTCTAGCTTCCCGGCA
ACAATTAATAGACTGGATGGAGGCGGATAAAGTTGCAGGACCACTTCTGCGCTCGGCCCTTCCGGCTGGC
TGGTTTATTGCTGATAAATCTGGAGCCGGTGAGCGTGGGTCTCGCGGTATCATTGCAGCACTGGGGCCAG
ATGGTAAGCCCTCCCGTATCGTAGTTATCTACACGACGGGGAGTCAGGCAACTATGGATGAACGAAATAG
ACAGATCGCTGAGATAGGTGCCTCACTGATTAAGCATTGGTAACTGTCAGACCAAGTTTACTCATATATA
CTTTAGATTGATTTAAAACTTCATTTTTAATTTAAAAGGATCTAGGTGAAGATCCTTTTTGATAATCTCA
TGACCAAAATCCCTTAACGTGAGTTTTCGTTCCACTGAGCGTCAGACCCCGTAGAAAAGATCAAAGGATC
TTCTTGAGATCCTTTTTTTCTGCGCGTAATCTGCTGCTTGCAAACAAAAAAACCACCGCTACCAGCGGTG
GTTTGTTTGCCGGATCAAGAGCTACCAACTCTTTTTCCGAAGGTAACTGGCTTCAGCAGAGCGCAGATAC
CAAATACTGTTCTTCTAGTGTAGCCGTAGTTAGGCCACCACTTCAAGAACTCTGTAGCACCGCCTACATA
CCTCGCTCTGCTAATCCTGTTACCAGTGGCTGCTGCCAGTGGCGATAAGTCGTGTCTTACCGGGTTGGAC
TCAAGACGATAGTTACCGGATAAGGCGCAGCGGTCGGGCTGAACGGGGGGTTCGTGCACACAGCCCAGCT
TGGAGCGAACGACCTACACCGAACTGAGATACCTACAGCGTGAGCTATGAGAAAGCGCCACGCTTCCCGA
AGGGAGAAAGGCGGACAGGTATCCGGTAAGCGGCAGGGTCGGAACAGGAGAGCGCACGAGGGAGCTTCCA
GGGGGAAACGCCTGGTATCTTTATAGTCCTGTCGGGTTTCGCCACCTCTGACTTGAGCGTCGATTTTTGT
GATGCTCGTCAGGGGGGCGGAGCCTATGGAAAAACGCCAGCAACGCGGCCTTTTTACGGTTCCTGGCCTT
TTGCTGGCCTTTTGCTCACATGTCCTGCAGGCAGCTGCGCGCTCGCTCGCTCACTGAGGCCGCCCGGGCG
TCGGGCGACCTTTGGTCGCCCGGCCTCAGTGAGCGAGCGAGCGCGCAGAGAGGGAGTGGCCAACTCCATC
ACTAGGGGTTCCTGCGGCCGCACGCGTTGTAAGAGTAATAATCGAGAGAGAAAATAGTATCTCTTTCAAC
TTTAACTTATCAATAAAAAAAATTCTATGTTTTTTCAGTTAGAAACACAAACTTATTTTCAAAAGCAACA
CTATAAACCATGCTGGCAACAGCTAGCACACTCAGAAGAGCCAAAGGTCTTATTATCCTTCCTATGCAAG
GCCAATTTTAATGAAATATACTTGGCAGTGTATTTCTCTTTTTAAAGACAAGCAATAGTTTGAACCCCTT
AGATAATGGCAATGACCAAGTCAGGTGTGCAGTATGCCCAGGACAGACTTTATTAGAGTTCTGTTATAAA
CACACAGTCTCTTGACACTAAAGATGTAGTTCTTGCAGATAAGGCTGGGAGGCAGGAAATGAATCTCCTC
CCAAATGCTGCTTCTTATCTTTAAAGTAACCTCAAATTATTACTAAACTAATAAAGTAATTTTGTTTCAG
AAAGTGATCTGATCTATTTTATTTTGAGCTCTCGATAAGTCGAAGAGTGAGATGTCGGAGCTCGGGCTGG
GCATAAAAGTCAGGGCAGAGCCATCTATTGCTTACATTTGCTTCTGG
Features (pLannotate 1.2.2; 12 found; start..end, strand, type, name):
     55..1080    +  CDS            cre: RECR_BPP1 - Experimental evidence at protein level: Swiss-Prot protein existence level 1. Catalyzes site-specific recombination between two 34-base- pair LOXP sites. Its role is to maintain the phage genome as a monomeric unit-copy plasmid in the lysogenic state. From Escherichia phage P1 (Bacteriophage P1).
   1120..1231    +  polyA_signal   bGH poly(A) signal: bovine growth hormone polyadenylation signal
   1349..1489    +  repeat_region  AAV2 ITR: inverted terminal repeat of adeno-associated virus serotype 2 inverted
   1494..1545    -  misc_feature   bom (fragment): basis of mobility region from pBR322
   1564..2019    +  rep_origin     f1 ori (sequence partly withheld): f1 bacteriophage origin of replication; arrow indicates direction of (+) strand synthesis
   2020..2069    -  misc_feature   bom (fragment): basis of mobility region from pBR322
   2171..2206    -  CDS            rop (fragment): Rop protein, which maintains plasmids at low copy number; rop
   2301..2405    +  promoter       AmpR promoter: bla
   2406..3266    +  CDS            AmpR: β-lactamase; bla; confers resistance to ampicillin, carbenicillin, and related antibiotics
   3437..4025    +  rep_origin     ori: high-copy-number ColE1/pMB1/pBR322/pUC origin of replication
   4098..4125    +  repeat_region  AAV2 ITR (fragment): inverted terminal repeat of adeno-associated virus serotype 2 inverted
   4154..4181    +  repeat_region  AAV2 ITR (fragment): inverted terminal repeat of adeno-associated virus serotype 2 inverted
