[The description below was written by a language model from this plasmid's Addgene catalogue record and pLannotate feature annotations shown in this document.]
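Description:
AiP2067 - pAAV-AiE2301m-minBG-iCre(R297T)-BGHpA is an adeno-associated virus transfer plasmid built on a pAAV2 backbone and intended for packaging into recombinant AAV for delivery to brain tissue. It is maintained in bacteria through a high-copy ColE1/pUC-type origin and selected with ampicillin via the β-lactamase gene and its promoter. An f1 phage origin is also present, along with small remnants of pBR322 bom and rop sequences. The sequenced record is about 4.8 kb. AAV2 inverted terminal repeats flank the expression cassette and provide the cis signals for replication and encapsidation of the vector genome. One ITR is annotated in full, while the other is detected only as two short fragments, which may reflect the difficulty of sequencing and annotating these structured repeats rather than a real truncation.

As the name indicates, the payload consists of the AiE2301m enhancer placed upstream of a minimal β-globin promoter (minBG), driving iCre(R297T), followed by the bovine growth hormone polyadenylation signal. The feature table annotates the Cre coding sequence and the bGH poly(A), but not the enhancer or minimal promoter, which presumably occupy the unannotated region between the fragmented ITR and the Cre open reading frame. iCre is a codon-improved synthetic version of the bacteriophage P1 recombinase that catalyses recombination between loxP sites. The record notes a substitution at residue 297 but does not state its functional consequence. The minimal promoter has little activity on its own, so expression depends on the enhancer, which was designed to direct AAV-mediated transgene expression in specific populations of brain cells; the record does not say which ones. The vector would typically be used to deliver Cre to those cells and so activate or delete loxP-dependent reporters or alleles.
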