Addgene plasmid #243033: AiP2067 - pAAV-AiE2301m-minBG-iCre(R297T)-BGHpA
Purpose: AiE2301m is an enhancer sequence designed to drive AAV-mediated transgene expression in specific populations of brain cells.
Depositing lab: Allen Institute for Brain Science & Bosiljka Tasic. Depositing organization: Allen Institute.
Backbone
  Vector backbone: pAAV2
  Vector type: AAV
Growth in bacteria
  Bacterial resistance: Ampicillin, 100 μg/mL
  Growth temperature: 37°C
  Growth strain: NEB Stable
  Copy number: High Copy
Gene/Insert
  Gene/Insert name: iCre(R297T)
  Species: Synthetic
  Mutation: Mutation in 297th amino acid
  Cloning method: Gibson Cloning
Terms and licenses: Academic/Nonprofit Terms; Industry Terms: Not Available to Industry
How to cite: AiP2067 - pAAV-AiE2301m-minBG-iCre(R297T)-BGHpA was a gift from Allen Institute for Brain Science & Bosiljka Tasic (Addgene plasmid # 243033 ; http://n2t.net/addgene:243033 ; RRID:Addgene_243033)
